Addgene plasmid #30283: pETCON-HB67/design_32
Depositing lab: David Baker. Depositing organization: University of Washington. Publication: Community-Wide Assessment of Protein-Interface Modeling Suggests Improvements to Design Methodology. Fleishman SJ, Whitehead TA, Strauch EM, Corn JE, Qin S, Zhou HX, Mitchell JC, Demerdash ON, Takeda-Shitaka M, Terashi G, Moal IH, Li X, Bates PA, Zacharias M, Park H, Ko JS, Lee H, Seok C, Bourquard T, Bernauer J, Poupon A, Aze J, Soner S, Ovali SK, Ozbek P, Tal NB, Haliloglu T, Hwang H, Vreven T, Pierce BG, Weng Z, Perez-Cano L, Pons C, Fernandez-Recio J, Jiang F, Yang F, Gong X, Cao L, Xu X, Liu B, Wang P, Li C, Wang C, Robert CH, Guharoy M, Liu S, Huang Y, Li L, Guo D, Chen Y, Xiao Y, London N, Itzhaki Z, Schueler-Furman O, Inbar Y, Patapov V, Cohen M, Schreiber G, Tsuchiya Y, Kanamori E, Standley DM, Nakamura H, Kinoshita K, Driggers CM, Hall RG, Morgan JL, Hsu VL, Zhan J, Yang Y, Zhou Y, Kastritis PL, Bonvin AM, Zhang W, Camacho CJ, Kilambi KP, Sircar A, Gray JJ, Ohue M, Uchikoga N, Matsuzaki Y, Ishida T, Akiyama Y, Khashan R, Bush S, Fouches D, Tropsha A, Esquivel-Rodriguez J, Kihara D, Stranges PB, Jacak R, Kuhlman B, Huang SY, Zou X, Wodak SJ, Janin J, Baker D. J Mol Biol. 2011 Sep 29. 10.1016/j.jmb.2011.09.031 PubMed 22001016.
Backbone
  Vector backbone: pETCON
  Backbone size w/o insert (bp): 5400
  Vector type: Yeast Expression
Growth in bacteria
  Bacterial resistance: Ampicillin, 100 μg/mL
  Growth temperature: 37°C
  Growth strain: DH5alpha
  Copy number: High Copy
Gene/Insert
  Gene/Insert name: SC1918/H1 HA designed binding protein HB67
  Species: Designed Sequence
  Insert size (bp): 324
  Cloning method: Restriction Enzyme; 5′ cloning site NdeI (not destroyed); 3′ cloning site XhoI (not destroyed)
  Sequencing primers: 5′ UP-GS
Resource information
  A portion of this plasmid was derived from a plasmid made by: Designed sequence
Terms and licenses: Academic/Nonprofit Terms; Industry Terms: Not Available to Industry
How to cite: pETCON-HB67/design_32 was a gift from David Baker (Addgene plasmid # 30283 ; http://n2t.net/addgene:30283 ; RRID:Addgene_30283)
