[The description below was written by a language model from this plasmid's Addgene catalogue record.]
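Description:
pETCON-HB67/design_32 is a yeast expression plasmid built on the pETCON backbone (about 5.4 kb without insert). It is propagated in E. coli as a high-copy plasmid under ampicillin selection. The record gives no feature table, so the yeast origin, yeast selection marker, promoter and any fusion partners or epitope tags supplied by the backbone are not stated. pETCON is generally known as a yeast surface-display vector, in which an insert is fused to a cell-wall anchoring protein so that it is presented on the outside of the cell, but the specifics of that arrangement cannot be confirmed from the fields provided.

The payload is a 324 bp fully synthetic open reading frame encoding HB67 (also labelled design_32), a computationally designed protein intended to bind the haemagglutinin of the SC1918/H1 influenza virus. It was inserted by restriction cloning between NdeI and XhoI sites, both of which remain intact, so the design can be excised or swapped for other variants in the same framework.

The associated publication is a community-wide assessment of protein-interface modelling that used sets of designed binders to evaluate and improve design methodology. This suggests the construct is one member of a panel of designed haemagglutinin binders expressed in yeast for experimental testing of predicted interactions. The record does not say whether HB67 actually binds its target, so it should be regarded as a design candidate and benchmarking reagent, not as a validated binder.
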