>Addgene plasmid #30283 | pETCON-HB67/design_32 | depositor partial sequence | sequence record 13939 | Author sequence
CATATGGGTATGGACAACTGGCAAGACATTACAGACGACAGATTGGTTAGACCTATTCATCCTGGTGAAG
TCATCGCAGACATTTTAGACGACTTAGATATCAACACCGCTAACTTCGCAGAAATATTGGGTGTTTCCAA
CCAAACTATACAAGAAGTTATTAATGGTCAAAGATCTATCACATTCGAAATAGCTATGTTGTTGGGTATA
TCATTGGGTAATGGTCCACAATTGTGGTTAAACTTGCAACAAAAAGTTGACTTATGGTACGCATTACAAT
CCCACAAAGAAGAATACGAACAAGTTATGACCTTAGTACTCGAG
