>Addgene plasmid #30283 | pETCON-HB67/design_32 | addgene partial sequence | sequence record 35456 | 30283 with GAL1
TCCCTACTTCATACATTTTCAATTAAGATGCAGTTACTTCGCTGTTTTTCAATATTTTCTGTTATTGCTT
CAGTTTTAGCACAGGAACTGACAACTATATGCGAGCAAATCCCCTCACCAACTTTAGAATCGACGCCGTA
CTCTTTGTCAACGACTACTATTTTGGCCAACGGGAAGGCAATGCAAGGAGTTTTTGAATATTACAAATCA
GTAACGTTTGTCAGTAATTGCGGTTCTCACCCCTCAACAACTAGCAAAGGCAGCCCCATAAACACACAGT
ATGTTTTTAAGGACAATAGCTCGACGATTGAAGGTAGATACCCATACGACGTTCCAGACTACGCTCTGCA
GGCTAGTGGTGGAGGAGGCTCTGGTGGAGGCGGTAGCGGAGGCGGAGGGTCGGCTAGCCATATGGGTATG
GACAACTGGCAAGACATTACAGACGACAGATTGGTTAGACCTATTCATCCTGGTGAAGTCATCGCAGACA
TTTTAGACGACTTAGATATCAACACCGCTAACTTCGCAGAAATATTGGGTGTTTCCAACCAAACTATACA
AGAAGTTATTAATGGTCAAAGATCTATCACATTCGAAATAGCTATGTTGTTGGGTATATCATTGGGTAAT
GGTCCACAATTGTGGTTAAACTTGCAACAAAAAGTTGACTTATGGTACGCATTACAATCCCACAAAGAAG
AATACGAACAAGTTATGACCTTAGTACTCGAGGGGGGCGGATCCGAACAAAAGCTTATTTCTGAAGAGGA
CTTGTAATAGAGATCTGATAACAACAGTGTAGATGTAACAAAATCGACTTTGTTCCCACTGTACTTTTAG
CTCGTACAAAATACAATATACTTTTCATTT
